Addgene plasmid #100500: pCMV_mEm_4GS_LF82_786
Purpose: Mammalian expression of E. coli LF82_786 CDS fused to mEmerald
Depositing lab: Alan Huett. Depositing organization: University of Nottingham. Publication: A multi-phenotypic imaging screen to identify bacterial effectors by exogenous expression in a HeLa cell line. Collins A, Huett A. Sci Data. 2018 May 15;5:180081. doi: 10.1038/sdata.2018.81. PubMed 29762554.
Backbone
  Vector backbone: pCMV
  Backbone size w/o insert (bp): 4502
  Vector type: Mammalian Expression
Growth in bacteria
  Bacterial resistance: Ampicillin, 100 μg/mL
  Growth temperature: 37°C
  Growth strain: XL1 Blue
  Copy number: High Copy
Gene/Insert
  Gene/Insert name: LF82_786
  Insert size (bp): 339
  Promoter: CMV
  Tag / fusion protein: mEmerald (N terminal on backbone)
  Cloning method: Ligation Independent Cloning
  Sequencing primers: 5′ ACTTCTGCTCTAAAAGCTGCGG; 3′ CACTGCATTCTAGTTGTGGTTTGTC
Terms and licenses: Academic/Nonprofit Terms; Industry Terms: Not Available to Industry
How to cite: pCMV_mEm_4GS_LF82_786 was a gift from Alan Huett (Addgene plasmid # 100500 ; http://n2t.net/addgene:100500 ; RRID:Addgene_100500)
