[The description below was written by a language model from this plasmid's Addgene catalogue record and pLannotate feature annotations shown in this document.]
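Description:
pCMV_mEm_4GS_LF82_786 is a mammalian expression plasmid built on a pCMV backbone that expresses the coding sequence LF82_786 from E. coli strain LF82 as a fusion to the green fluorescent protein mEmerald. It is maintained in E. coli through a high-copy ColE1/pUC-type origin of replication and selected with ampicillin via the β-lactamase (AmpR) gene and its own promoter. The rest of the annotated backbone consists of cloning-vector remnants: fragments of lacZα, lacI, rop and the bom region, plus a lac promoter, operator and CAP binding site. No mammalian selection marker is annotated, which is consistent with transient expression.

The expression cassette starts with the human cytomegalovirus immediate early enhancer and promoter, followed by a modified SV40 intron with splice donor and acceptor sites, an element commonly included to improve transcript processing and expression. The mEmerald coding sequence comes next, placing the fluorescent tag at the N terminus of the fusion. The "4GS" in the name suggests a glycine-serine linker between tag and insert, although the record does not describe it. The 339 bp LF82_786 insert was introduced downstream by ligation-independent cloning. The automated annotation does not label the insert as such, but marks a short stretch within this region as resembling E. coli K-12 tfaE, hinting at similarity to a prophage tail fibre assembly protein. An SV40 polyadenylation signal follows the insert.

The associated publication describes a multi-phenotypic imaging screen that identifies bacterial effectors by exogenous expression in HeLa cells. In that setting, the mEmerald tag allows the localisation of the bacterial protein, and its effects on cells, to be followed by fluorescence microscopy.
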