Features (pLannotate 1.2.2; 17 found; start..end, strand, type, name):
    144..164     -  misc_feature   MCS (fragment): pUC18/19 multiple cloning site
    163..466     +  enhancer       CMV enhancer: human cytomegalovirus immediate early enhancer
    467..670     +  promoter       CMV promoter: human cytomegalovirus (CMV) immediate early promoter
    808..904     +  intron         SV40 intron: modified SV40 intron with splice donor and acceptor sites
    965..1681    +  CDS            mEmerald: mEmerald is a basic (constitutively fluorescent) green fluorescent protein published in 1998, derived from Aequorea victoria. It is reported to be a very rapidly-maturing monomer with moderate acid sensitivity.
   1988..2077    +  CDS            tfaE (fragment): TFAE_ECOLI - Also known as ycfA. Experimental evidence at protein level: Swiss-Prot protein existence level 1. From Escherichia coli (strain K12).
   2116..2250    -  polyA_signal   SV40 poly(A) signal: SV40 polyadenylation signal
   2385..2401    -  protein_bind   lac operator: The lac repressor binds to the lac operator to inhibit transcription in E. coli. This inhibition can be relieved by adding lactose or isopropyl-β-D-thiogalactopyranoside (IPTG). lac repressor encoded by lacI
   2409..2439    -  promoter       lac promoter: promoter for the E. coli lac operon
   2454..2475    -  protein_bind   CAP binding site: CAP binding activates transcription in the presence of cAMP. E. coli catabolite activator protein
   2488..2580    -  CDS            lacI (fragment): lac repressor; lacI; The lac repressor binds to the lac operator to inhibit transcription in E. coli. This inhibition can be relieved by adding lactose or isopropyl-β-D-thiogalactopyranoside (IPTG).
   2763..3351    -  rep_origin     ori: high-copy-number ColE1/pMB1/pBR322/pUC origin of replication
   3522..4382    -  CDS            AmpR: β-lactamase; bla; confers resistance to ampicillin, carbenicillin, and related antibiotics
   4383..4487    -  promoter       AmpR promoter: bla
   4582..4617    +  CDS            rop (fragment): Rop protein, which maintains plasmids at low copy number; rop
   4719..4818    +  misc_feature   bom (fragment): basis of mobility region from pBR322
   4824..138     -  CDS            lacZα (fragment) (across the origin): LacZα fragment of β-galactosidase; lacZ fragment
>Addgene plasmid #100500 | pCMV_mEm_4GS_LF82_786 | addgene full sequence | sequence record 212760 | Addgene NGS Result
CAACTGTTGGGAAGGGCGATCGGTGCGGGCCTCTTCGCTATTACGCCAGCTGGCGAAAGGGGGATGTGCT
GCAAGGCGATTAAGTTGGGTAACGCCAGGGTTTTCCCAGTCACGACGTTGTAAAACGACGGCCAGTGAGT
TCGAGCTTGCATGCCTGCAGGTCGTTACATAACTTACGGTAAATGGCCCGCCTGGCTGACCGCCCAACGA
CCCCCGCCCATTGACGTCAATAATGACGTATGTTCCCATAGTAACGCCAATAGGGACTTTCCATTGACGT
CAATGGGTGGAGTATTTACGGTAAACTGCCCACTTGGCAGTACATCAAGTGTATCATATGCCAAGTACGC
CCCCTATTGACGTCAATGACGGTAAATGGCCCGCCTGGCATTATGCCCAGTACATGACCTTATGGGACTT
TCCTACTTGGCAGTACATCTACGTATTAGTCATCGCTATTACCATGGTGATGCGGTTTTGGCAGTACATC
AATGGGCGTGGATAGCGGTTTGACTCACGGGGATTTCCAAGTCTCCACCCCATTGACGTCAATGGGAGTT
TGTTTTGGCACCAAAATCAACGGGACTTTCCAAAATGTCGTAACAACTCCGCCCCATTGACGCAAATGGG
CGGTAGGCGTGTACGGTGGGAGGTCTATATAAGCAGAGCTCGTTTAGTGAACCGTCAGATCGCCTGGAGA
CGCCATCCACGCTGTTTTGACCTCCATAGAAGACACCGGGACCGATCCAGCCTCCGGACTCTAGAGGATC
CGGTACTAGAGGAACTGAAAAACCAGAAAGTTAACTGGTAAGTTTAGTCTTTTTGTCTTTTATTTCAGGT
CCCGGATCCGGTGGTGGTGCAAATCAAAGAACTGCTCCTCAGTGGATGTTGCCTTTACTTCTAGGCCTGT
ACGGAAGTGTTACTTCTGCTCTAAAAGCTGCGGAATTGTACCCGCGGGCCCACCATGGTGAGCAAGGGCG
AGGAGCTGTTCACCGGGGTGGTGCCCATCCTGGTCGAGCTGGACGGCGACGTAAACGGCCACAAGTTCAG
CGTGTCCGGCGAGGGCGAGGGCGATGCCACCTACGGCAAGCTGACCCTGAAGTTCATCTGCACCACCGGC
AAGCTGCCCGTGCCCTGGCCCACCCTCGTGACCACCTTGACCTACGGCGTGCAGTGCTTCGCCCGCTACC
CCGACCACATGAAGCAGCACGACTTCTTCAAGTCCGCCATGCCCGAAGGCTACGTCCAGGAGCGCACCAT
CTTCTTCAAGGACGACGGCAACTACAAGACCCGCGCCGAGGTGAAGTTCGAGGGCGACACCCTGGTGAAC
CGCATCGAGCTGAAGGGCATCGACTTCAAGGAGGACGGCAACATCCTGGGGCACAAGCTGGAGTACAACT
ACAACAGCCACAAGGTCTATATCACCGCCGACAAGCAGAAGAACGGCATCAAGGTGAACTTCAAGACCCG
CCACAACATCGAGGACGGCAGCGTGCAGCTCGCCGACCACTACCAGCAGAACACCCCCATCGGCGACGGC
CCCGTGCTGCTGCCCGACAACCACTACCTGAGCACCCAGTCCAAGCTGAGCAAAGACCCCAACGAGAAGC
GCGATCACATGGTCCTGCTGGAGTTCGTGACCGCCGCCGGGATCACTCTCGGCATGGACGAGCTGTACAA
GCGAATTGGTGGAGGGGGCGGTTCCGGTGGCGGAGGTTCCCGAATTCGTCGACGGAGATCTGATATGCCT
GCTGACATTGTTGAGATAAGTACAGACTTATACAATGAATTAATTGCCGGACAGCAGGAAGGGGGGAAAT
TAATCACGTCAGATGAAAATGGTTTACCGGTACTGAAATCTCCGGCGATTGATTATGTCGCACGTGCTGA
AAATCAGCGAATGCAGTTACTTGCTCATGCCGATAATGTCACAGCTGACTGGCGGGTGGAATTAATGCTT
GGTGATATCAGCAGTACAGATAAAGAAAAACTATCTGCCTGGATGGACTACAAAAAAGAAGTAAAAGCCG
TCGACACTTCGACGGCTCCTGAGATTAGCTGGCCTGAGTTACCGGAGGTGTGAATCGGTACCCTCGAGAA
GCTTGCGGCCGCGGGGATCCAGACATGATAAGATACATTGATGAGTTTGGACAAACCACAACTAGAATGC
AGTGAAAAAAATGCTTTATTTGTGAAATTTGTGATGCTATTGCTTTATTTGTAACCATTATAAGCTGCAA
TAAACAAGTTAACAACAACAATTGCATTCATTTTATGTTTCAGGTTCAGGGGGAGGTGTGGGAGGTTTTT
TCGGATCCTCTAGAGTCGATCTGCAGGCATGCTAGCTTGGCGTAATCATGGTCATAGCTGTTTCCTGTGT
GAAATTGTTATCCGCTCACAATTCCACACAACATACGAGCCGGAAGCATAAAGTGTAAAGCCTGGGGTGC
CTAATGAGTGAGCTAACTCACATTAATTGCGTTGCGCTCACTGCCCGCTTTCCAGTCGGGAAACCTGTCG
TGCCAGCTGCATTAATGAATCGGCCAACGCGCGGGGAGAGGCGGTTTGCGTATTGGGCGCTCTTCCGCTT
CCTCGCTCACTGACTCGCTGCGCTCGGTCGTTCGGCTGCGGCGAGCGGTATCAGCTCACTCAAAGGCGGT
AATACGGTTATCCACAGAATCAGGGGATAACGCAGGAAAGAACATGTGAGCAAAAGGCCAGCAAAAGGCC
AGGAACCGTAAAAAGGCCGCGTTGCTGGCGTTTTTCCATAGGCTCCGCCCCCCTGACGAGCATCACAAAA
ATCGACGCTCAAGTCAGAGGTGGCGAAACCCGACAGGACTATAAAGATACCAGGCGTTTCCCCCTGGAAG
CTCCCTCGTGCGCTCTCCTGTTCCGACCCTGCCGCTTACCGGATACCTGTCCGCCTTTCTCCCTTCGGGA
AGCGTGGCGCTTTCTCATAGCTCACGCTGTAGGTATCTCAGTTCGGTGTAGGTCGTTCGCTCCAAGCTGG
GCTGTGTGCACGAACCCCCCGTTCAGCCCGACCGCTGCGCCTTATCCGGTAACTATCGTCTTGAGTCCAA
CCCGGTAAGACACGACTTATCGCCACTGGCAGCAGCCACTGGTAACAGGATTAGCAGAGCGAGGTATGTA
GGCGGTGCTACAGAGTTCTTGAAGTGGTGGCCTAACTACGGCTACACTAGAAGAACAGTATTTGGTATCT
GCGCTCTGCTGAAGCCAGTTACCTTCGGAAAAAGAGTTGGTAGCTCTTGATCCGGCAAACAAACCACCGC
TGGTAGCGGTGGTTTTTTTGTTTGCAAGCAGCAGATTACGCGCAGAAAAAAAGGATCTCAAGAAGATCCT
TTGATCTTTTCTACGGGGTCTGACGCTCAGTGGAACGAAAACTCACGTTAAGGGATTTTGGTCATGAGAT
TATCAAAAAGGATCTTCACCTAGATCCTTTTAAATTAAAAATGAAGTTTTAAATCAATCTAAAGTATATA
TGAGTAAACTTGGTCTGACAGTTACCAATGCTTAATCAGTGAGGCACCTATCTCAGCGATCTGTCTATTT
CGTTCATCCATAGTTGCCTGACTCCCCGTCGTGTAGATAACTACGATACGGGAGGGCTTACCATCTGGCC
CCAGTGCTGCAATGATACCGCGAGACCCACGCTCACCGGCTCCAGATTTATCAGCAATAAACCAGCCAGC
CGGAAGGGCCGAGCGCAGAAGTGGTCCTGCAACTTTATCCGCCTCCATCCAGTCTATTAATTGTTGCCGG
GAAGCTAGAGTAAGTAGTTCGCCAGTTAATAGTTTGCGCAACGTTGTTGCCATTGCTACAGGCATCGTGG
TGTCACGCTCGTCGTTTGGTATGGCTTCATTCAGCTCCGGTTCCCAACGATCAAGGCGAGTTACATGATC
CCCCATGTTGTGCAAAAAAGCGGTTAGCTCCTTCGGTCCTCCGATCGTTGTCAGAAGTAAGTTGGCCGCA
GTGTTATCACTCATGGTTATGGCAGCACTGCATAATTCTCTTACTGTCATGCCATCCGTAAGATGCTTTT
CTGTGACTGGTGAGTACTCAACCAAGTCATTCTGAGAATAGTGTATGCGGCGACCGAGTTGCTCTTGCCC
GGCGTCAATACGGGATAATACCGCGCCACATAGCAGAACTTTAAAAGTGCTCATCATTGGAAAACGTTCT
TCGGGGCGAAAACTCTCAAGGATCTTACCGCTGTTGAGATCCAGTTCGATGTAACCCACTCGTGCACCCA
ACTGATCTTCAGCATCTTTTACTTTCACCAGCGTTTCTGGGTGAGCAAAAACAGGAAGGCAAAATGCCGC
AAAAAAGGGAATAAGGGCGACACGGAAATGTTGAATACTCATACTCTTCCTTTTTCAATATTATTGAAGC
ATTTATCAGGGTTATTGTCTCATGAGCGGATACATATTTGAATGTATTTAGAAAAATAAACAAATAGGGG
TTCCGCGCACATTTCCCCGAAAAGTGCCACCTGACGTCTAAGAAACCATTATTATCATGACATTAACCTA
TAAAAATAGGCGTATCACGAGGCCCTTTCGTCTCGCGCGTTTCGGTGATGACGGTGAAAACCTCTGACAC
ATGCAGCTCCCGGAGACGGTCACAGCTTGTCTGTAAGCGGATGCCGGGAGCAGACAAGCCCGTCAGGGCG
CGTCAGCGGGTGTTGGCGGGTGTCGGGGCTGGCTTAACTATGCGGCATCAGAGCAGATTGTACTGAGAGT
GCACCATATGCGGTGTGAAATACCGCACAGATGCGTAAGGAGAAAATACCGCATCAGGCGCCATTCGCCA
TTCAGGCTGCG
